Addgene plasmid #103599: LSB-hsa-miR-514b-3p
Purpose: Used to sense miRNA activity using fluorescence based tools. hsa-miR-514b-3p target in 3' UTR of of mKate. miRNA activity can be measured by the repression of mKate2 relative to EBFP2 fluorescent proteins . Plasmid is inherently unstable; please see Depositor Comments
Depositing lab: Ron Weiss. Depositing organization: Massachusetts Institute of Technology. Publication: A mixed antagonistic/synergistic miRNA repression model enables accurate predictions of multi-input miRNA sensor activity. Gam JJ, Babb J, Weiss R. Nat Commun. 2018 Jun 22;9(1):2430. doi: 10.1038/s41467-018-04575-0. PubMed 29934631.
Backbone
  Vector backbone: Low Sensor Backbone (LSB)
  Vector type: Mammalian Expression, Synthetic Biology
Growth in bacteria
  Bacterial resistance: Ampicillin and Kanamycin, 100 & 50 μg/mL
  Growth temperature: 30°C
  Growth strain: NEB Stable
  Copy number: High Copy
Gene/Insert
  Gene/Insert name: hsa-miR-514b-3p target
  Species: H. sapiens (human)
  Entrez Gene: MIR514B (a.k.a. mir-514b)
  Promoter: EF-1a
  Cloning method: Gibson Cloning
Terms and licenses: Academic/Nonprofit Terms; Industry Terms: Not Available to Industry
Depositor comments: Please note that this plasmid is inherently unstable due to a repeating poly A element. We recommend performing a diagnostic digest on multiple colonies upon receipt. The depositors would like to note the presence of several discrepancies between the depositor sequence and physical plasmid sequence. In particular, the sequences upstream and downstream of the puromycin coding region have 10 bp insertions which do not affect the ability to perform puromycin selection. The sequences for those regions within the physical plasmids are as follows: Upstream of Puro: GAATTCGACCGCCTGTCTCAAGGTGCCACC; Downstream of Puro: GCTTTGAGACTACGCGTGAATTCACTCCTC. Please contact if you are interested in this plasmid prior to placing an order.
How to cite: LSB-hsa-miR-514b-3p was a gift from Ron Weiss (Addgene plasmid # 103599 ; http://n2t.net/addgene:103599 ; RRID:Addgene_103599)
