[The description below was written by a language model from this plasmid's Addgene catalogue record and pLannotate feature annotations shown in this document.]
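Description:
LSB-hsa-miR-514b-3p is an 11 kb mammalian expression plasmid built on the Low Sensor Backbone (LSB), a synthetic-biology backbone for reporting microRNA activity by fluorescence. It replicates in E. coli from a high-copy ColE1/pUC-type origin and carries both an ampicillin resistance gene (β-lactamase with its own promoter) and a kanamycin resistance gene (aminoglycoside phosphotransferase), so both antibiotics are used for selection. A puromycin N-acetyltransferase coding sequence followed by a rabbit β-globin polyadenylation signal is also present for selection in mammalian cells. No promoter for it is annotated in the feature table.

The payload consists of two parallel transcription units with the same architecture: a human EF-1α core promoter with its intron A, a fluorescent protein coding sequence flanked by Gateway attB1 and attB2 scars (with attB4 upstream of the promoter), and a β-globin 3' region with poly(A) signal. One unit expresses the red protein mKate2 and, according to the record, carries a target site for human miR-514b-3p in its 3' UTR. The site is not annotated, but there is an unannotated gap between attB2 and the β-globin sequence in this unit. The other unit expresses the blue protein EBFP2 without a target site and serves as an internal reference. When miR-514b-3p is active in transfected cells, mKate2 output is repressed relative to EBFP2, so the red-to-blue ratio gives a normalised readout of miRNA activity.

The depositor notes that the repeated poly(A) elements make the plasmid inherently unstable. They also report small insertions flanking the puromycin coding region in the physical plasmid compared with the deposited sequence, which are said not to affect puromycin selection.
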