Features (pLannotate 1.2.2; 28 found; start..end, strand, type, name):
     87..675     -  rep_origin     ori: high-copy-number ColE1/pMB1/pBR322/pUC origin of replication
    846..1706    -  CDS            AmpR: β-lactamase; bla; confers resistance to ampicillin, carbenicillin, and related antibiotics
   1707..1778    -  promoter       AmpR promoter: bla
   1857..2456    +  CDS            PuroR: puromycin N-acetyltransferase; pac from Streptomyces alboniger; confers resistance to puromycin
   2461..2541    +  CDS            HBB (fragment): HBB_PONPY - Experimental evidence at transcript level: Swiss-Prot protein existence level 2. Involved in oxygen transport from the lung to the various peripheral tissues. From Pongo pygmaeus (Bornean orangutan).
   2612..2667    +  polyA_signal   β-globin poly(A) signal: rabbit β-globin polyadenylation signal (Gil and Proudfoot, 1987)
   3646..3666    +  protein_bind   attB4: mutant version of attB; core recombination site for the Gateway® BP reaction BP Clonase™
   3734..3945    +  promoter       EF-1α core promoter: core promoter for human elongation factor EF-1α
   3946..4884    +  intron         EF-1α intron A: intron upstream of the start codon of human EF-1α
   4911..4931    +  protein_bind   attB1: mutant version of attB; core recombination site for the Gateway® BP reaction BP Clonase™
   4951..5646    +  CDS            mKate2: mKate2 is a basic (constitutively fluorescent) red fluorescent protein published in 2009, derived from Entacmaea quadricolor. It is reported to be a rapidly-maturing monomer with moderate acid sensitivity.
   5666..5690    -  protein_bind   attB2: mutant version of attB; recombination site for the Gateway® BP reaction BP Clonase™
   5830..5904    +  CDS            HBB (fragment): HBB_PONPY - Experimental evidence at transcript level: Swiss-Prot protein existence level 2. Involved in oxygen transport from the lung to the various peripheral tissues. From Pongo pygmaeus (Bornean orangutan).
   5975..6030    +  polyA_signal   β-globin poly(A) signal: rabbit β-globin polyadenylation signal (Gil and Proudfoot, 1987)
   6414..6439    +  misc_feature   SA: splice acceptor site
   7111..7131    +  protein_bind   attB4: mutant version of attB; core recombination site for the Gateway® BP reaction BP Clonase™
   7199..7410    +  promoter       EF-1α core promoter: core promoter for human elongation factor EF-1α
   7411..8349    +  intron         EF-1α intron A: intron upstream of the start codon of human EF-1α
   8376..8396    +  protein_bind   attB1: mutant version of attB; core recombination site for the Gateway® BP reaction BP Clonase™
   8407..9123    +  CDS            EBFP2: EBFP2 is a basic (constitutively fluorescent) blue fluorescent protein published in 2007, derived from Aequorea victoria. It is reported to be a rapidly-maturing monomer with moderate acid sensitivity.
   9131..9155    -  protein_bind   attB2: mutant version of attB; recombination site for the Gateway® BP reaction BP Clonase™
   9159..9239    +  CDS            HBB (fragment): HBB_PONPY - Experimental evidence at transcript level: Swiss-Prot protein existence level 2. Involved in oxygen transport from the lung to the various peripheral tissues. From Pongo pygmaeus (Bornean orangutan).
   9310..9365    +  polyA_signal   β-globin poly(A) signal: rabbit β-globin polyadenylation signal (Gil and Proudfoot, 1987)
   9748..9770    -  protein_bind   lac operator (fragment): The lac repressor binds to the lac operator to inhibit transcription in E. coli. This inhibition can be relieved by adding lactose or isopropyl-β-D-thiogalactopyranoside (IPTG). lac repressor encoded by lacI
   9774..9804    -  promoter       lac promoter: promoter for the E. coli lac operon
   9819..9840    -  protein_bind   CAP binding site: CAP binding activates transcription in the presence of cAMP. E. coli catabolite activator protein
   9853..9892    -  CDS            lacI (fragment): lac repressor; lacI; The lac repressor binds to the lac operator to inhibit transcription in E. coli. This inhibition can be relieved by adding lactose or isopropyl-β-D-thiogalactopyranoside (IPTG).
  10065..10874   +  CDS            KanR: aminoglycoside phosphotransferase; aph(3')-Ia; confers resistance to kanamycin in bacteria or G418 (Geneticin®) in eukaryotes
>Addgene plasmid #103599 | LSB-hsa-miR-514b-3p | depositor full sequence | sequence record 196246 | Full Sequence
AATTGAGGGGATAACGCAGGAAAGAACATGTGAGCAAAAGGCCAGCAAAAGGCCAGGAACCGTAAAAAGG
CCGCGTTGCTGGCGTTTTTCCATAGGCTCCGCCCCCCTGACGAGCATCACAAAAATCGACGCTCAAGTCA
GAGGTGGCGAAACCCGACAGGACTATAAAGATACCAGGCGTTTCCCCCTGGAAGCTCCCTCGTGCGCTCT
CCTGTTCCGACCCTGCCGCTTACCGGATACCTGTCCGCCTTTCTCCCTTCGGGAAGCGTGGCGCTTTCTC
ATAGCTCACGCTGTAGGTATCTCAGTTCGGTGTAGGTCGTTCGCTCCAAGCTGGGCTGTGTGCACGAACC
CCCCGTTCAGCCCGACCGCTGCGCCTTATCCGGTAACTATCGTCTTGAGTCCAACCCGGTAAGACACGAC
TTATCGCCACTGGCAGCAGCCACTGGTAACAGGATTAGCAGAGCGAGGTATGTAGGCGGTGCTACAGAGT
TCTTGAAGTGGTGGCCTAACTACGGCTACACTAGAAGAACAGTATTTGGTATCTGCGCTCTGCTGAAGCC
AGTTACCTTCGGAAAAAGAGTTGGTAGCTCTTGATCCGGCAAACAAACCACCGCTGGTAGCGGTGGTTTT
TTTGTTTGCAAGCAGCAGATTACGCGCAGAAAAAAAGGATCTCAAGAAGATCCTTTGATCTTTTCTACGG
GGTCTGACGCTCAGTGGAACGAAAACTCACGTTAAGGGATTTTGGTCATGAGATTATCAAAAAGGATCTT
CACCTAGATCCTTTTAAATTAAAAATGAAGTTTTAAATCAATCTAAAGTATATATGAGTAAACTTGGTCT
GACAGTTACCAATGCTTAATCAGTGAGGCACCTATCTCAGCGATCTGTCTATTTCGTTCATCCATAGTTG
CCTGACTCCCCGTCGTGTAGATAACTACGATACGGGAGGGCTTACCATCTGGCCCCAGTGCTGCAATGAT
ACCGCGAGAACCACGCTCACCGGCTCCAGATTTATCAGCAATAAACCAGCCAGCCGGAAGGGCCGAGCGC
AGAAGTGGTCCTGCAACTTTATCCGCCTCCATCCAGTCTATTAATTGTTGCCGGGAAGCTAGAGTAAGTA
GTTCGCCAGTTAATAGTTTGCGCAACGTTGTTGCCATTGCTACAGGCATCGTGGTGTCACGCTCGTCGTT
TGGTATGGCTTCATTCAGCTCCGGTTCCCAACGATCAAGGCGAGTTACATGATCCCCCATGTTGTGCAAA
AAAGCGGTTAGCTCCTTCGGTCCTCCGATCGTTGTCAGAAGTAAGTTGGCCGCAGTGTTATCACTCATGG
TTATGGCAGCACTGCATAATTCTCTTACTGTCATGCCATCCGTAAGATGCTTTTCTGTGACTGGTGAGTA
CTCAACCAAGTCATTCTGAGAATAGTGTATGCGGCGACCGAGTTGCTCTTGCCCGGCGTCAATACGGGAT
AATACCGCGCCACATAGCAGAACTTTAAAAGTGCTCATCATTGGAAAACGTTCTTCGGGGCGAAAACTCT
CAAGGATCTTACCGCTGTTGAGATCCAGTTCGATGTAACCCACTCGTGCACCCAACTGATCTTCAGCATC
TTTTACTTTCACCAGCGTTTCTGGGTGAGCAAAAACAGGAAGGCAAAATGCCGCAAAAAAGGGAATAAGG
GCGACACGGAAATGTTGAATACTCATACTCTTCCTTTTTCAATATTATTGAAGCATTTATCAGGGTTATT
GTCTCATGAGCGGATACATATTTGAATGTAGCTCCGAATTTCTCGAGGGCTTGTCGACGACGGCGGTCTC
CGTCGTCAGGATCATGAATTCGACCCGCCTGCCACCATGACCGAGTACAAGCCCACGGTGCGCCTCGCCA
CCCGCGACGACGTCCCCCGGGCCGTACGCACCCTCGCCGCCGCGTTCGCCGACTACCCCGCCACGCGCCA
CACCGTCGACCCGGACCGCCACATCGAGCGGGTCACCGAGCTGCAAGAACTCTTCCTCACGCGCGTCGGG
CTCGACATCGGCAAGGTGTGGGTCGCGGACGACGGCGCCGCGGTGGCGGTCTGGACCACGCCGGAGAGCG
TCGAAGCGGGGGCGGTGTTCGCCGAGATCGGCCCGCGCATGGCCGAGTTGAGCGGTTCCCGGCTGGCCGC
GCAGCAACAGATGGAAGGCCTCCTGGCGCCGCACCGGCCCAAGGAGCCCGCGTGGTTCCTGGCCACCGTC
GGCGTCTCGCCCGACCACCAGGGCAAGGGTCTGGGCAGCGCCGTCGTGCTCCCCGGAGTGGAGGCGGCCG
AGCGCGCCGGGGTGCCCGCCTTCCTGGAGACATCCGCGCCCCGCAACCTCCCCTTCTACGAGCGGCTCGG
CTTCACCGTCACCGCCGACGTCGAGGTGCCCGAAGGACCGCGCACCTGGTGCATGACCCGCAAGCCCGGT
GCCTGATACGCGTGAATTCACTCCTCAGGTGCAGGCTGCCTATCAGAAGGTGGTGGCTGGTGTGGCCAAT
GCCCTGGCTCACAAATACCACTGAGATCTTTTTCCCTCTGCCAAAAATTATGGGGACATCATGAAGCCCC
TTGAGCATCTGACTTCTGGCTAATAAAGGAAATTTATTTTCATTGCAATAGTGTGTTGGAATTTTTTGTG
TCTCTCACTCGGAAGGACATATGGGAGGGCAAATCATTTAAAACATCAGAATGAGTATTTGGTTTAGAGT
TTGGCAACATATGCCCATATGCTGGCTGCCATGAACAAAGGTTGGCTATAAAGAGGTCATCAGTATATGA
AACAGCCCCCTGCTGTCCATTCCTTATTCCATAGAAAAGCCTTGACTTGAGGTTAGATTTTTTTTATATT
TTGTTTTGTGTTATTTTTTTCTTTAACATCCCTAAAATTTTCCTTACATGTTTTACTAGCCAGATTTTTC
CTCCTCTCCTGACTACTCCCAGTCATAGCTGTCCCTCTTCTCTTATGGAGATCCCTCGACCTGCAGCCCA
AGCTTGAATTCTCTAGAATTACCCTGTTATCCCTATGCTTGGTTTACCGAGCTCTTATTGGTTTTCAAAC
TTCATTGACTGTGCCCAACGCGCCTGGGAGCTCACGGGGACAGCCCCCCCCCAAAGCCCCCAGGGATGTA
ATTACGTCCCTCCCCCGCTAGGGGGCAGCAGCGAGCCGCCCGGGGCTCCGCTCCGGTCCGGCGCTCCCCC
CGCATCCCCGAGCCGGCAGCGTGCGGGGACAGCCCGGGCACGGGGAAGGTGGCACGGGATCGCTTTCCTC
TGAACGCTTCTCGCTGCTCTTTGAGCCTGCAGACACCTGGGGGGATACGGGGAAAAAGCTAGGCTGAAAG
ACCGGTTCTTAGAATGACACGCGCCTGGGAGCTCACGGGGACAGCCCCCCCCCAAAGCCCCCAGGGATGT
AATTACGTCCCTCCCCCGCTAGGGGGCAGCAGCGAGCCGCCCGGGGCTCCGCTCCGGTCCGGCGCTCCCC
CCGCATCCCCGAGCCGGCAGCGTGCGGGGACAGCCCGGGCACGGGGAAGGTGGCACGGGATCGCTTTCCT
CTGAACGCTTCTCGCTGCTCTTTGAGCCTGCAGACACCTGGGGGGATACGGGGAAAAAGCTAACTTCTGA
GACGACAACTTTGTATAGAAAAGTTGGCTCCGAATTCGCCCTTGACAGCAGAGATCCAGTTTGGTTAATT
AATTGGCTCCGGTGCCCGTCAGTGGGCAGAGCGCACATCGCCCACAGTCCCCGAGAAGTTGTGGGGAGGG
GTCGGCAATTGAACCGGTGCCTAGAGAAGGTGGCGCGGGGTAAACTGGGAAAGTGATGTCGTGTACTGGC
TCCGCCTTTTTCCCGAGGGTGGGGGAGAACCGTATATAAGTGCAGTAGTCGCCGTGAACGTTCTTTTTCG
CAACGGGTTTGCCGCCAGAACACAGGTAAGTGCCGTGTGTGGTTCCCGCGGGCCTGGCCTCTTTACGGGT
TATGGCCCTTGCGTGCCTTGAATTACTTCCACCTGGCTGCAGTACGTGATTCTTGATCCCGAGCTTCGGG
TTGGAAGTGGGTGGGAGAGTTCGAGGCCTTGCGCTTAAGGAGCCCCTTCGCCTCGTGCTTGAGTTGAGGC
CTGGCCTGGGCGCTGGGGCCGCCGCGTGCGAATCTGGTGGCACCTTCGCGCCTGTCTCGCTGCTTTCGAT
AAGTCTCTAGCCATTTAAAATTTTTGATGACCTGCTGCGACGCTTTTTTTCTGGCAAGATAGTCTTGTAA
ATGCGGGCCAAGATCTGCACACTGGTATTTCGGTTTTTGGGGCCGCGGGCGGCGACGGGGCCCGTGCGTC
CCAGCGCACATGTTCGGCGAGGCGGGGCCTGCGAGCGCGGCCACCGAGAATCGGACGGGGGTAGTCTCAA
GCTGGCCGGCCTGCTCTGGTGCCTGGCCTCGCGCCGCCGTGTATCGCCCCGCCCTGGGCGGCAAGGCTGG
CCCGGTCGGCACCAGTTGCGTGAGCGGAAAGATGGCCGCTTCCCGGCCCTGCTGCAGGGAGCTCAAAATG
GAGGACGCGGCGCTCGGGAGAGCGGGCGGGTGAGTCACCCACACAAAGGAAAAGGGCCTTTCCGTCCTCA
GCCGTCGCTTCATGTGACTCCACGGAGTACCGGGCGCCGTCCAGGCACCTCGATTAGTTCTCGAGCTTTT
GGAGTACGTCGTCTTTAGGTTGGGGGGAGGGGTTTTATGCGATGGAGTTTCCCCACACTGAGTGGGTGGA
GACTGAAGTTAGGCCAGCTTGGCACTTGATGTAATTCTCCTTGGAATTTGCCCTTTTTGAGTTTGGATCT
TGGTTCATTCTCAAGCCTCAGACAGTGGTTCAAAGTTTTTTTCTTCCATTTCAGGTGTCGTGAGAAGGGC
GAATTCGACCCAAGTTTGTACAAAAAAGCAGGCTGGATCCAGGTGCCACCATGGTGAGCGAGCTGATTAA
GGAGAACATGCACATGAAGCTGTACATGGAGGGCACCGTGAACAACCACCACTTCAAGTGCACATCCGAG
GGCGAAGGCAAGCCCTACGAGGGCACCCAGACCATGAGAATCAAGGCGGTCGAGGGCGGCCCTCTCCCCT
TCGCCTTCGACATCCTGGCTACCAGCTTCATGTACGGCAGCAAAACCTTCATCAACCACACCCAGGGCAT
CCCCGACTTCTTTAAGCAGTCCTTCCCCGAGGGCTTCACATGGGAGAGAGTCACCACATACGAAGATGGG
GGCGTGCTGACCGCTACCCAGGACACCAGCCTCCAGGACGGCTGCCTCATCTACAACGTCAAGATCAGAG
GGGTGAACTTCCCATCCAACGGCCCTGTGATGCAGAAGAAAACACTCGGCTGGGAGGCCTCCACCGAGAC
ACTGTACCCCGCTGACGGCGGCCTGGAAGGCAGAGCCGACATGGCCCTGAAGCTCGTGGGCGGGGGCCAC
CTGATCTGCAACCTTAAGACCACATACAGATCCAAGAAACCCGCTAAGAACCTCAAGATGCCCGGCGTCT
ACTATGTGGACAGGAGACTGGAAAGAATCAAGGAGGCCGACAAAGAGACATACGTCGAGCAGCACGAGGT
GGCTGTGGCCAGATACTGCGACCTCCCTAGCAAACTGGGGCACAAACTTAATTGAGAATTCTACCACCCA
GCTTTCTTGTACAAAGTGGTACGTCTCAAGACCAGAGGTCTCTGCTTCGATTTGGTCCACTCACAGAGGT
GTCAATTCCACTCACAGAGGTGTCAATTCCACTCACAGAGGTGTCAATTCCACTCACAGAGGTGTCAATC
AACCAGAAGAGACCTGTGCTTCACTCCTCAGGTGCAGGCTGCCTATCAGAAGGTGGTGGCTGGTGTGGCC
AATGCCCTGGCTCACAAATACCACTGAGATCTTTTTCCCTCTGCCAAAAATTATGGGGACATCATGAAGC
CCCTTGAGCATCTGACTTCTGGCTAATAAAGGAAATTTATTTTCATTGCAATAGTGTGTTGGAATTTTTT
GTGTCTCTCACTCGGAAGGACATATGGGAGGGCAAATCATTTAAAACATCAGAATGAGTATTTGGTTTAG
AGTTTGGCAACATATGCCCATATGCTGGCTGCCATGAACAAAGGTTGGCTATAAAGAGGTCATCAGTATA
TGAAACAGCCCCCTGCTGTCCATTCCTTATTCCATAGAAAAGCCTTGACTTGAGGTTAGATTTTTTTTAT
ATTTTGTTTTGTGTTATTTTTTTCTTTAACATCCCTAAAATTTTCCTTACATGTTTTACTAGCCAGATTT
TTCCTCCTCTCCTGACTACTCCCAGTCATAGCTGTCCCTCTTCTCTTATGGAGATCCCGAGCGGTGCGTT
TTTATGCTTGTAGTATTGTATAATGTTTTTAAGATCCAAGCTTCTGACCTCTTCTCTTCCTCCCACAGGG
CCTCGAGACAATTGCATCGATGGTACCAGTGAAAGTCTGCAATGAATTCGAGTTGGCGCGCCTGTCATTC
TAAATCTCTCTTTCAGCCTAAAGCTTTTTCCCCGTATCCCCCCAGGTGTCTGCAGGCTCAAAGAGCAGCG
AGAAGCGTTCAGAGGAAAGCGATCCCGTGCCACCTTCCCCGTGCCCGGGCTGTCCCCGCACGCTGCCGGC
TCGGGGATGCGGGGGGAGCGCCGGACCGGAGCGGAGCCCCGGGCGGCTCGCTGCTGCCCCCTAGCGGGGG
AGGGACGTAATTACATCCCTGGGGGCTTTGGGAGGGGGCTGTCCCCGTGAGCTCCCAGGCGCGCCTGTCA
TTCTAAATCTCTCTTTCAGCCTAAAGCTTTTTCCCCGTATCCCCCCAGGTGTCTGCAGGCTCAAAGAGCA
GCGAGAAGCGTTCAGAGGAAAGCGATCCCGTGCCACCTTCCCCGTGCCCGGGCTGTCCCCGCACGCTGCC
GGCTCGGGGATGCGGGGGGAGCGCCGGACCGGAGCGGAGCCCCGGGCGGCTCGCTGCTGCCCCCTAGCGG
GGGAGGGACGTAATTACATCCCTGGGGGCTTTGGGGGGGGGCTGTCCCCGTGAGCTCCCAGGCGCGCCAA
CTCGGTACCGTATCGATGTCGACGTTAACGCTAGTGATATCAACTTTGTATAGAAAAGTTGGCTCCGAAT
TCGCCCTTGACAGCAGAGATCCAGTTTGGTTAATTAATTGGCTCCGGTGCCCGTCAGTGGGCAGAGCGCA
CATCGCCCACAGTCCCCGAGAAGTTGTGGGGAGGGGTCGGCAATTGAACCGGTGCCTAGAGAAGGTGGCG
CGGGGTAAACTGGGAAAGTGATGTCGTGTACTGGCTCCGCCTTTTTCCCGAGGGTGGGGGAGAACCGTAT
ATAAGTGCAGTAGTCGCCGTGAACGTTCTTTTTCGCAACGGGTTTGCCGCCAGAACACAGGTAAGTGCCG
TGTGTGGTTCCCGCGGGCCTGGCCTCTTTACGGGTTATGGCCCTTGCGTGCCTTGAATTACTTCCACCTG
GCTGCAGTACGTGATTCTTGATCCCGAGCTTCGGGTTGGAAGTGGGTGGGAGAGTTCGAGGCCTTGCGCT
TAAGGAGCCCCTTCGCCTCGTGCTTGAGTTGAGGCCTGGCCTGGGCGCTGGGGCCGCCGCGTGCGAATCT
GGTGGCACCTTCGCGCCTGTCTCGCTGCTTTCGATAAGTCTCTAGCCATTTAAAATTTTTGATGACCTGC
TGCGACGCTTTTTTTCTGGCAAGATAGTCTTGTAAATGCGGGCCAAGATCTGCACACTGGTATTTCGGTT
TTTGGGGCCGCGGGCGGCGACGGGGCCCGTGCGTCCCAGCGCACATGTTCGGCGAGGCGGGGCCTGCGAG
CGCGGCCACCGAGAATCGGACGGGGGTAGTCTCAAGCTGGCCGGCCTGCTCTGGTGCCTGGCCTCGCGCC
GCCGTGTATCGCCCCGCCCTGGGCGGCAAGGCTGGCCCGGTCGGCACCAGTTGCGTGAGCGGAAAGATGG
CCGCTTCCCGGCCCTGCTGCAGGGAGCTCAAAATGGAGGACGCGGCGCTCGGGAGAGCGGGCGGGTGAGT
CACCCACACAAAGGAAAAGGGCCTTTCCGTCCTCAGCCGTCGCTTCATGTGACTCCACGGAGTACCGGGC
GCCGTCCAGGCACCTCGATTAGTTCTCGAGCTTTTGGAGTACGTCGTCTTTAGGTTGGGGGGAGGGGTTT
TATGCGATGGAGTTTCCCCACACTGAGTGGGTGGAGACTGAAGTTAGGCCAGCTTGGCACTTGATGTAAT
TCTCCTTGGAATTTGCCCTTTTTGAGTTTGGATCTTGGTTCATTCTCAAGCCTCAGACAGTGGTTCAAAG
TTTTTTTCTTCCATTTCAGGTGTCGTGAGAAGGGCGAATTCGACCCAAGTTTGTACAAAAAAGCAGGCTC
GCCACCATGGTGAGCAAGGGCGAGGAGCTGTTCACCGGGGTGGTGCCCATCCTGGTCGAGCTGGACGGCG
ACGTAAACGGCCACAAGTTCAGCGTGAGGGGCGAGGGCGAGGGCGATGCCACCAACGGCAAGCTGACCCT
GAAGTTCATCTGCACCACCGGCAAGCTGCCCGTGCCCTGGCCCACCCTCGTGACCACCCTGAGCCACGGC
GTGCAGTGCTTCGCCCGCTACCCCGACCACATGAAGCAGCACGACTTCTTCAAGTCCGCCATGCCCGAAG
GCTACGTCCAGGAGCGCACCATCTTCTTCAAGGACGACGGCACCTACAAGACCCGCGCCGAGGTGAAGTT
CGAGGGCGACACCCTAGTGAACCGCATCGAGCTGAAGGGCGTCGACTTCAAGGAGGACGGCAACATCCTG
GGGCACAAGCTGGAGTACAACTTCAACAGCCACAACATCTATATCATGGCCGTCAAGCAGAAGAACGGCA
TCAAGGTGAACTTCAAGATCCGCCACAACGTGGAGGACGGCAGCGTGCAGCTCGCCGACCACTACCAGCA
GAACACCCCCATCGGCGACGGCCCCGTGCTGCTGCCCGACAGCCACTACCTGAGCACCCAGTCCGTGCTG
AGCAAAGACCCCAACGAGAAGCGCGATCACATGGTCCTGCTGGAGTTCCGCACCGCCGCCGGGATCACTC
TCGGCATGGACGAGCTGTACAAGTAATACCACCCAGCTTTCTTGTACAAAGTGGTACGCGTGAATTCACT
CCTCAGGTGCAGGCTGCCTATCAGAAGGTGGTGGCTGGTGTGGCCAATGCCCTGGCTCACAAATACCACT
GAGATCTTTTTCCCTCTGCCAAAAATTATGGGGACATCATGAAGCCCCTTGAGCATCTGACTTCTGGCTA
ATAAAGGAAATTTATTTTCATTGCAATAGTGTGTTGGAATTTTTTGTGTCTCTCACTCGGAAGGACATAT
GGGAGGGCAAATCATTTAAAACATCAGAATGAGTATTTGGTTTAGAGTTTGGCAACATATGCCCATATGC
TGGCTGCCATGAACAAAGGTTGGCTATAAAGAGGTCATCAGTATATGAAACAGCCCCCTGCTGTCCATTC
CTTATTCCATAGAAAAGCCTTGACTTGAGGTTAGATTTTTTTTATATTTTGTTTTGTGTTATTTTTTTCT
TTAACATCCCTAAAATTTTCCTTACATGTTTTACTAGCCAGATTTTTCCTCCTCTCCTGACTACTCCCAG
TCATAGCTGTCCCTCTTCTCTTATGGAGATCCCTCGACCTGCAGCCCAAGCTTGGCGTAATCATGGTCAT
AGCTGTTTCCTGTGTGAAATTGTTATCCGCTCACAATTCCACACAACATACGAGCCGGAAGCATAAAGTG
TAAAGCCTGGGGTGCCTAATGAGTGAGCTAACTCACATTAATTGCGTTGCGCTCACTGCCCGCTTTCCAG
TCGGGAAACCTGTCGTGCCAGCGGATCGACAGTACTAAGCTTGGTCTAATACCCAATCTCTCGTCTTATC
CAGATGTTTTATACGCCTCTGGCCCGTGTCTCAAAATCTCTGATGTTACATTGCACAAGATAAAATAATA
TCATCATGAACAATAAAACTGTCTGCTTACATAAACAGTAATACAAGGGGTGTTATGAGCCATATTCAAC
GGGAAACGTCGAGGCCGCGATTAAATTCCAACATGGATGCTGATTTATATGGGTATAAATGGGCTCGCGA
TAATGTCGGGCAATCAGGTGCGACAATCTATCGCTTGTATGGGAAGCCCGATGCGCCAGAGTTGTTTCTG
AAACATGGCAAAGGTAGCGTTGCCAATGATGTTACAGATGAGATGGTCAGACTAAACTGGCTGACGGAAT
TTATGCCTCTTCCGACCATCAAGCATTTTATCCGTACTCCTGATGATGCATGGTTACTCACCACTGCGAT
CCCCGGAAAAACAGCATTCCAGGTATTAGAAGAATATCCTGATTCAGGTGAAAATATTGTTGATGCGCTG
GCAGTGTTCCTGCGCCGGTTGCATTCGATTCCTGTTTGTAATTGTCCTTTTAACAGCGATCGCGTATTTC
GTCTCGCTCAGGCGCAATCACGAATGAATAACGGTTTGGTTGATGCGAGTGATTTTGATGACGAGCGTAA
TGGCTGGCCTGTTGAACAAGTCTGGAAAGAAATGCATAAACTTTTGCCATTCTCACCGGATTCAGTCGTC
ACTCATGGTGATTTCTCACTTGATAACCTTATTTTTGACGAGGGGAAATTAATAGGTTGTATTGATGTTG
GACGAGTCGGAATCGCAGACCGATACCAGGATCTTGCCATCCTATGGAACTGCCTCGGTGAGTTTTCTCC
TTCATTACAGAAACGGCTTTTTCAAAAATATGGTATTGATAATCCTGATATGAATAAATTGCAGTTTCAT
TTGATGCTCGATGAGTTTTTCTAATCAGAATTGGTTAATTGGTTGTAACACTGGCAGAGCATTACGCTGA
CTTGACGGGACGGCGCAAGCTCATGACCAAAATCCCTTAACGTGAGTTACGCGTCGTTCCACTGAGCGTC
AGAGGTATCACTAGTATTACAGAGGTAAGTTATAACAGTCGCCTAACCC
