>Addgene plasmid #103599 | LSB-hsa-miR-514b-3p | depositor partial sequence | sequence record 196247 | hsa-miR-514b-3p target
TCCACTCACAGAGGTGTCAAT
